Addgene plasmid #29288: pEMS1653
Purpose: Expression of the reporter gene was not detected in the brain and eye using LacZ.
Depositing lab: Elizabeth Simpson. Depositing organization: University of British Columbia. Publication: A regulatory toolbox of MiniPromoters to drive selective expression in the brain. Portales-Casamar E, Swanson DJ, Liu L, de Leeuw CN, Banks KG, Ho Sui SJ, Fulton DL, Ali J, Amirabbasi M, Arenillas DJ, Babyak N, Black SF, Bonaguro RJ, Brauer E, Candido TR, Castellarin M, Chen J, Chen Y, Cheng JC, Chopra V, Docking TR, Dreolini L, D'Souza CA, Flynn EK, Glenn R, Hatakka K, Hearty TG, Imanian B, Jiang S, Khorasan-zadeh S, Komljenovic I, Laprise S, Liao NY, Lim JS, Lithwick S, Liu F, Liu J, Lu M, McConechy M, McLeod AJ, Milisavljevic M, Mis J, O'Connor K, Palma B, Palmquist DL, Schmouth JF, Swanson MI, Tam B, Ticoll A, Turner JL, Varhol R, Vermeulen J, Watkins RF, Wilson G, Wong BK, Wong SH, Wong TY, Yang GS, Ypsilanti AR, Jones SJ, Holt RA, Goldowitz D, Wasserman WW, Simpson EM. Proc Natl Acad Sci U S A. 2010 Sep 21. 107(38):16589-94. 10.1073/pnas.1009158107 PubMed 20807748.
Backbone
  Vector backbone: pEMS1313
  Backbone size w/o insert (bp): 18843
  Vector type: Pleiades Promoter Project [sic, Pleaides Plieades]
Growth in bacteria
  Bacterial resistance: Ampicillin, 100 μg/mL
  Growth temperature: 37°C
  Growth strain: DH5alpha
  Growth instructions: DH10B
  Copy number: High Copy
Gene/Insert
  Gene/Insert name: Ple181 (alt names: RLBP1L2; retinaldehyde binding protein 1-like 2; C6ORF213)
  Species: H. sapiens (human)
  Insert size (bp): 3738
  Entrez Gene: CLVS2 (a.k.a. C6orf212, C6orf213, RLBP1L2, bA160A10.4)
  Tag / fusion protein: Intron-LacZ-NLS (C terminal on backbone)
  Cloning method: Restriction Enzyme; 5′ cloning site FseI (unknown if destroyed); 3′ cloning site AscI (unknown if destroyed)
  Sequencing primers: 5′ Unknown
Terms and licenses: Academic/Nonprofit Terms; Industry Terms
Depositor comments: Insert was not sequence confirmed, ends may be different and may contain some internal SNPs (sequence is based on initial cloning design, and not necessarily final cloning design) Please note that Addgene's sequencing results differ from the full sequence information provided by the depositing laboratory by a 21 nucleotide deletion at bp#116-136, a 30 nucleotide deletion at bp#156-185 and a 8 nucleotide deletion at bp#3904-3911. These deletions are not known to affect the function of the plasmid.
How to cite: pEMS1653 was a gift from Elizabeth Simpson (Addgene plasmid # 29288 ; http://n2t.net/addgene:29288 ; RRID:Addgene_29288)
