[The description below was written by a language model from this plasmid's Addgene catalogue record.]
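Description:
pEMS1653 is a Pleiades Promoter Project plasmid built on the large pEMS1313 backbone (about 18.8 kb without insert) and carrying the human MiniPromoter Ple181. It is maintained in E. coli as a high-copy plasmid under ampicillin selection. The record does not include a feature table, so the replication origin and other backbone elements, including any sequences used for delivery into the mouse genome, are not stated.

The insert, roughly 3.7 kb and cloned between FseI and AscI sites, is a designed regulatory sequence derived from the human CLVS2 gene (also known as RLBP1L2, retinaldehyde binding protein 1-like 2, or C6orf213). It sits upstream of a backbone-encoded reporter cassette described as Intron-LacZ-NLS. In this arrangement the MiniPromoter is the only element intended to drive transcription. The intron is a standard addition that tends to improve expression of transgene messages, and the nuclear localisation signal concentrates beta-galactosidase in nuclei so that expressing cells can be scored individually after staining.

The construct belongs to a toolbox of compact human promoters tested for region- or cell-type-selective expression in the brain. For Ple181, the recorded outcome is negative: LacZ reporter expression was not detected in the brain or eye. The plasmid therefore mainly documents a tested design rather than a validated driver.

The depositor notes that the insert was not sequence confirmed. The supplied sequence reflects the initial cloning design, so the ends may differ and internal SNPs may be present. Repository sequencing also found three short deletions (21, 30 and 8 nucleotides) relative to the depositor's sequence, none of which is known to affect function.
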