>Addgene plasmid #29288 | pEMS1653 | addgene partial sequence | sequence record 34639 | 29288 with M13pUC-fwd (5' CCCAGTCACGACGTTGTAAAACG 3')
GGATGTCAGTAAGACCAATAGGTGCCTATCAGAAACGCAAGAGTCTTCTCTGTCTCGACAAGCCCAGTTT
CTATTGGTCTCCTTAAACCTGTCTTGTAACCTTGATACTTACGGCGCGCCGAGCTTTCCCTCAGAAGACC
TTGTTGACTGTCCCAAAGCAAACCTGGTCCTTGCCACCACCAGACTCCAGCCCCCAGACCTCCTGCTGCC
TGCTTCCTCTCCCCTACAGGAAATTAATAATCTTGGTGTCCAATCAAGTGCCCTGNTGCTCCTGCTTTCC
CCCAGCAAAGCTGGGGGGGCNGGGGGGTGTAAACTTCTTCCTCTGCCCCCTAAAANACAACACCCTACTT
TGGCTCCCTCTTTCCTTTCCTTTAAAGAGATGTGAACCCCTGAAGGGCTCCGCACTCCTCTTCTTGTCCT
TTCTCTTTCCTAACAAATCACCCCTAATTCCACCTAGCACGGGTGTTTCTGATCTTGGANCTGTCCTCTT
CTCTTCTCTTCCAAGATGTAACAAAAACAACCCCCACGCACATCTCA
