>Addgene plasmid #29288 | pEMS1653 | addgene partial sequence | sequence record 38884 | M13pUC-fwd 5'-CCCAGTCACGACGTTGTAAAACG-3'
TGGATGTCAGTAAGACCAATAGGTGCCTATCAGAAACGCAAGAGTCTTCTCTGTCTCGACAAGCCCAGTT
TCTATTGGTCTCCTTAAACCTGTCTTGTAACCTTGATACTTACGGCGCGCCGAGCTTTCCCTCAGAAGAC
CTTGTTGACTGTCCCAAAGCAAACCTGGTCCTTGCCACCACCAGACTCCAGCCCCCAGACCTCCTGCTGC
CTGCTTCCTCTCCCCTACAGGAAATTAATAATCTTGGTGTCCAATCAAGTGCCCTGNTGCTCCTGCTTTC
CCCCAGCAAAGCTGGGGGGGCNGGGGGGTGTAAACTTCTTCCTCTGCCCCCTAAAANACAACACCCTACT
TTGGCTCCCTCTTTCCTTTCCTTTAAAGAGATGTGAACCCCTGAAGGGCTCCGCACTCCTCTTCTTGTCC
TTTCTCTTTCCTAACAAATCACCCNTAATTCCACCTAGCACGGGTGTTTCTGATCTTGGNACTGTCCTCT
TCTCTTCTCTTCCAAGATGTAANAAAANCAACCCCCACGCACATCTCANCCCCTGCACTGTG
