>Addgene plasmid #29288 | pEMS1653 | addgene partial sequence | sequence record 39221 | pEMS1307-fwd 5'-ccgcacgtctaagaaaccat-3'
AAAATAGGCGTATCACGAGGCCCTTTCGTCTTCAAGAATTAATTCCGATCATATTCAATAACCCTTAATG
AATTCGAGCTCCTAGGCCGGCCCCTCTGCCCTACTGGGTCTCTGTGCTTTTGCCTTCACAATTTCACAGA
ACTCCCCAGACTCCATCTGCCAATAAGTACATAATGTAGTCAAGGCATGGCTTGCTGGCAAGGGGTTTGG
CTGTAACAAGGGATTGAATAGCTCTTTGAATTGCTACATAAGACTCAGATGTATGGCCATCACAAAATGC
CTAAAATAGTGCCAGATAGTGTAAGAGCCCTTAATAAGTAGGACTTGTGACAGAATAAAGAATATGTAAT
CAATTCACTGGTCCTTTCATTTGACTCAAGGGCCCAGTGTTACCAGCGGCCACCAATCTGCTAGCTCTGA
GAGCTGTGATCATTCATGTGGAAGGCAAAAAGTGCTGCTGCTACACATTCTGGCTCTAAGCGTTTGGAAG
CCCAGTCCTACCTAGGGAATCTTGCCAAAAACGCAGGACATGCTAATGACTTGGAACATCACTGTCCAAG
GCTGGGGCGTGAGGAGCTCCCTTAGCTTCACTATAGCATTTGCTTATTCAGTCCTTCAAGTCCTACCTAT
TTGTAATTTCTAACAGCTTTGAAATTGCATGTGTGTATGTGTGTGTGTGTGTGTGTGTGTGTGTGCGTAA
GATGGTTAAGGGAGAGTGTAGAAAAGAACTTAGTGAGATATTGACTAAATTAGGAATTCATAATAAAACA
AAAGGAGTCTGTGTTTT
